Addgene plasmid #49700: pVRa39_2973
Depositing lab: Christopher Voigt. Depositing organization: University of California, San Francisco (UCSF). Publication: Design of orthogonal genetic switches based on a crosstalk map of sigmas, anti-sigmas, and promoters. Rhodius VA, Segall-Shapiro TH, Sharon BD, Ghodasara A, Orlova E, Tabakh H, Burkhardt DH, Clancy K, Peterson TC, Gross CA, Voigt CA. Mol Syst Biol. 2013 Oct 29;9:702. doi: 10.1038/msb.2013.58. PubMed 24169405.
Backbone
  Vector backbone: pVRa
  Vector type: Bacterial Expression, Synthetic Biology
Growth in bacteria
  Bacterial resistance: Ampicillin, 100 μg/mL
  Growth temperature: 37°C
  Growth strain: DH10B
  Copy number: Low Copy
Gene/Insert
  Gene/Insert name: ECF39_2973
  Species: Janibacter sp. HTCC2649
  Mutation: Codon optimized for E.coli
  Promoter: pT7-lacO
  Tag / fusion protein: His6-PreScission (N terminal on backbone)
  Cloning method: Restriction Enzyme; 5′ cloning site NdeI (not destroyed); 3′ cloning site HindIII (not destroyed)
  Sequencing primers: 5′ CGATATAGGCGCCAGCAAC; 3′ CAGCAGCCAACTCAGCTTC
Terms and licenses: Academic/Nonprofit Terms; Industry Terms: Not Available to Industry
How to cite: pVRa39_2973 was a gift from Christopher Voigt (Addgene plasmid # 49700 ; http://n2t.net/addgene:49700 ; RRID:Addgene_49700)
