[The description below was written by a language model from this plasmid's Addgene catalogue record and pLannotate feature annotations shown in this document.]
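Description:
pVRa39_2973 is a low-copy bacterial expression plasmid built on the pVRa backbone, made for synthetic biology work in E. coli. It carries ECF39_2973, an extracytoplasmic-function (ECF) sigma factor gene from Janibacter sp. HTCC2649 that has been codon optimized for E. coli and cloned between NdeI and HindIII sites, both of which remain intact. The annotated backbone resembles a pET-type vector. It has a ColE1/pMB1-family origin together with rop and the bom region, which fits the recorded low copy number. It also has an f1 phage origin, a β-lactamase gene under its own promoter for ampicillin selection, and short remnants of a tetracycline resistance gene that appear only as fragments.

Expression is driven by a T7 promoter immediately followed by a lac operator (pT7-lacO), then the strong T7 gene 10 ribosome binding site. A divergently oriented lacI gene with its own promoter supplies repressor. Transcription therefore depends on T7 RNA polymerase in the host and can be induced with IPTG, and it ends at a T7 terminator downstream. The backbone adds an N-terminal His6 tag followed by a PreScission protease site; the short fragment annotated just after the RBS probably corresponds to this His-tag region. The sigma factor coding sequence itself is not annotated in the feature table, but it would lie in the unannotated stretch spanning the sequence's numbering origin. A further His-tag fragment and a T7 gene 10-derived fragment sit before the terminator, and the record does not say whether they are translated.

The associated publication mapped crosstalk among sigmas, anti-sigmas and promoters to design orthogonal genetic switches. This plasmid appears to be the inducible expression construct for one sigma factor in that library.
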