Features (pLannotate 1.2.2; 19 found; start..end, strand, type, name):
    535..552     +  CDS            9xHis (fragment): 9xHis affinity tag
    562..611     +  CDS            SET1 (fragment): solubility-enhancement tag derived from T7 phage gene 10B
    619..666     +  terminator     T7 terminator: transcription terminator for bacteriophage T7 RNA polymerase
    703..1158    +  rep_origin     f1 ori (sequence partly withheld): f1 bacteriophage origin of replication; arrow indicates direction of (+) strand synthesis
   1185..1289    +  promoter       AmpR promoter: bla
   1290..2150    +  CDS            AmpR: β-lactamase; bla; confers resistance to ampicillin, carbenicillin, and related antibiotics
   2321..2909    +  rep_origin     ori: high-copy-number ColE1/pMB1/pBR322/pUC origin of replication
   3095..3237    -  misc_feature   bom: basis of mobility region from pBR322
   3339..3530    -  CDS            rop: Rop protein, which maintains plasmids at low copy number; rop
   3547..3927    +  CDS            YPB1_ECOLX: Protein predicted: Swiss-Prot protein existence level 4. From Escherichia coli.
   3999..4290    -  CDS            TcR (fragment): tetracycline efflux protein; tet; confers resistance to tetracycline
   4305..4326    -  protein_bind   CAP binding site: CAP binding activates transcription in the presence of cAMP. E. coli catabolite activator protein
   4339..5421    -  CDS            lacI: lac repressor; lacI; The lac repressor binds to the lac operator to inhibit transcription in E. coli. This inhibition can be relieved by adding lactose or isopropyl-β-D-thiogalactopyranoside (IPTG).
   5422..5499    -  promoter       lacI promoter: lacI
   5507..5786    -  CDS            TcR (fragment): tetracycline efflux protein; tet; confers resistance to tetracycline
   5808..5826    +  promoter       T7 promoter: promoter for bacteriophage T7 RNA polymerase
   5827..5851    +  protein_bind   lac operator: The lac repressor binds to the lac operator to inhibit transcription in E. coli. This inhibition can be relieved by adding lactose or isopropyl-β-D-thiogalactopyranoside (IPTG). lac repressor encoded by lacI
   5866..5888    +  RBS            RBS: efficient ribosome binding site from bacteriophage T7 gene 10 (Olins and Rangwala, 1989)
   5907..5923    +  CDS            capTEV™ (fragment): composite tag for in vivo biotinylation, TEV protease cleavage, and 6xHis tagging
>Addgene plasmid #49700 | pVRa39_2973 | depositor full sequence | sequence record 74492 | pVRa39_2973 sequence 5960 bps
ATGGGTCGTGAAAGCAAAGCAGAACGTGATGCAGCATTTACCGCATTTATGACCGATGCAACCCCGAGCC
TGCTGCGTACCGCATGGCTGCTGACCGGTAGCACCGATCGTAGCCAAGAACTGGTTCAGGCAGCATTTGT
TAAAACCTATGCAGCATGGCCGAAAGTTCGTCGTGAATCAGCACTGGCCTATGCACGTCGTGTTCTGGTT
AATCAGAAAACCGATACCTGGCGTAAAACCAGCCGTGAAGTTATTGTTGGTGAAGTGCCGGAACAAGAAA
TTCGTCCGGATAATAAAGTGGAACATCGTGATCAGATTCTGCGTATGCTGGATCTGCTGCCTCGTGCACA
GCGTACCATTGTTGTTCTGCGTTATTATCAGGATCTGAGCGAACAGCAGGTTGCAGATGTTCTGGGTATT
AGCGTTGGTAGCGTTAAAAGCGCAGGTAGCCGTGGTCTGGCAACCCTGCGCACCGCACATCTGAGCACCG
AAGGTAGCCAGCGTTAAGGATCCAAGCTTGCGGCCGCACTCGAGCACCACCACCACCACCACTGAGATCC
GGCTGCTAACAAAGCCCGAAAGGAAGCTGAGTTGGCTGCTGCCACCGCTGAGCAATAACTAGCATAACCC
CTTGGGGCCTCTAAACGGGTCTTGAGGGGTTTTTTGCTGAAAGGAGGAACTATATCCGGATTGGCGAATG
GG
[124 nt withheld, positions 703-826]
C
[91 nt withheld, positions 828-918]
A
[49 nt withheld, positions 920-968]
CCTTTGACGTTGGAGTCCACGTTCTTT
[37 nt withheld, positions 996-1032]
ACCCTATCTCGGTCTATTCTTTTGATTTATAAGGGATTTTGCCGATTTCGGCCTATTGGTTAAAAAATGA
GCTGATTTAACAAAAATTTAACGCGAATTTTAACAAAATATTAACGTTTACAATTTCAGGTGGCACTTTT
CGGGGAAATGTGCGCGGAACCCCTATTTGTTTATTTTTCTAAATACATTCAAATATGTATCCGCTCATGA
GACAATAACCCTGATAAATGCTTCAATAATATTGAAAAAGGAAGAGTATGAGTATTCAACATTTCCGTGT
CGCCCTTATTCCCTTTTTTGCGGCATTTTGCCTTCCTGTTTTTGCTCACCCAGAAACGCTGGTGAAAGTA
AAAGATGCTGAAGATCAGTTGGGTGCACGAGTGGGTTACATCGAACTGGATCTCAACAGCGGTAAGATCC
TTGAGAGTTTTCGCCCCGAAGAACGTTTTCCAATGATGAGCACTTTTAAAGTTCTGCTATGTGGCGCGGT
ATTATCCCGTATTGACGCCGGGCAAGAGCAACTCGGTCGCCGCATACACTATTCTCAGAATGACTTGGTT
GAGTACTCACCAGTCACAGAAAAGCATCTTACGGATGGCATGACAGTAAGAGAATTATGCAGTGCTGCCA
TAACCATGAGTGATAACACTGCGGCCAACTTACTTCTGACAACGATCGGAGGACCGAAGGAGCTAACCGC
TTTTTTGCACAACATGGGGGATCATGTAACTCGCCTTGATCGTTGGGAACCGGAGCTGAATGAAGCCATA
CCAAACGACGAGCGTGACACCACGATGCCTGCAGCAATGGCAACAACGTTGCGCAAACTATTAACTGGCG
AACTACTTACTCTAGCTTCCCGGCAACAATTAATAGACTGGATGGAGGCGGATAAAGTTGCAGGACCACT
TCTGCGCTCGGCCCTTCCGGCTGGCTGGTTTATTGCTGATAAATCTGGAGCCGGTGAGCGTGGGTCTCGC
GGTATCATTGCAGCACTGGGGCCAGATGGTAAGCCCTCCCGTATCGTAGTTATCTACACGACGGGGAGTC
AGGCAACTATGGATGAACGAAATAGACAGATCGCTGAGATAGGTGCCTCACTGATTAAGCATTGGTAACT
GTCAGACCAAGTTTACTCATATATACTTTAGATTGATTTAAAACTTCATTTTTAATTTAAAAGGATCTAG
GTGAAGATCCTTTTTGATAATCTCATGACCAAAATCCCTTAACGTGAGTTTTCGTTCCACTGAGCGTCAG
ACCCCGTAGAAAAGATCAAAGGATCTTCTTGAGATCCTTTTTTTCTGCGCGTAATCTGCTGCTTGCAAAC
AAAAAAACCACCGCTACCAGCGGTGGTTTGTTTGCCGGATCAAGAGCTACCAACTCTTTTTCCGAAGGTA
ACTGGCTTCAGCAGAGCGCAGATACCAAATACTGTCCTTCTAGTGTAGCCGTAGTTAGGCCACCACTTCA
AGAACTCTGTAGCACCGCCTACATACCTCGCTCTGCTAATCCTGTTACCAGTGGCTGCTGCCAGTGGCGA
TAAGTCGTGTCTTACCGGGTTGGACTCAAGACGATAGTTACCGGATAAGGCGCAGCGGTCGGGCTGAACG
GGGGGTTCGTGCACACAGCCCAGCTTGGAGCGAACGACCTACACCGAACTGAGATACCTACAGCGTGAGC
TATGAGAAAGCGCCACGCTTCCCGAAGGGAGAAAGGCGGACAGGTATCCGGTAAGCGGCAGGGTCGGAAC
AGGAGAGCGCACGAGGGAGCTTCCAGGGGGAAACGCCTGGTATCTTTATAGTCCTGTCGGGTTTCGCCAC
CTCTGACTTGAGCGTCGATTTTTGTGATGCTCGTCAGGGGGGCGGAGCCTATGGAAAAACGCCAGCAACG
CGGCCTTTTTACGGTTCCTGGCCTTTTGCTGGCCTTTTGCTCACATGTTCTTTCCTGCGTTATCCCCTGA
TTCTGTGGATAACCGTATTACCGCCTTTGAGTGAGCTGATACCGCTCGCCGCAGCCGAACGACCGAGCGC
AGCGAGTCAGTGAGCGAGGAAGCGGAAGAGCGCCTGATGCGGTATTTTCTCCTTACGCATCTGTGCGGTA
TTTCACACCGCATATATGGTGCACTCTCAGTACAATCTGCTCTGATGCCGCATAGTTAAGCCAGTATACA
CTCCGCTATCGCTACGTGACTGGGTCATGGCTGCGCCCCGACACCCGCCAACACCCGCTGACGCGCCCTG
ACGGGCTTGTCTGCTCCCGGCATCCGCTTACAGACAAGCTGTGACCGTCTCCGGGAGCTGCATGTGTCAG
AGGTTTTCACCGTCATCACCGAAACGCGCGAGGCAGCTGCGGTAAAGCTCATCAGCGTGGTCGTGAAGCG
ATTCACAGATGTCTGCCTGTTCATCCGCGTCCAGCTCGTTGAGTTTCTCCAGAAGCGTTAATGTCTGGCT
TCTGATAAAGCGGGCCATGTTAAGGGCGGTTTTTTCCTGTTTGGTCACTGATGCCTCCGTGTAAGGGGGA
TTTCTGTTCATGGGGGTAATGATACCGATGAAACGAGAGAGGATGCTCACGATACGGGTTACTGATGATG
AACATGCCCGGTTACTGGAACGTTGTGAGGGTAAACAACTGGCGGTATGGATGCGGCGGGACCAGAGAAA
AATCACTCAGGGTCAATGCCAGCGCTTCGTTAATACAGATGTAGGTGTTCCACAGGGTAGCCAGCAGCAT
CCTGCGATGCAGATCCGGAACATAATGGTGCAGGGCGCTGACTTCCGCGTTTCCAGACTTTACGAAACAC
GGAAACCGAAGACCATTCATGTTGTTGCTCAGGTCGCAGACGTTTTGCAGCAGCAGTCGCTTCACGTTCG
CTCGCGTATCGGTGATTCATTCTGCTAACCAGTAAGGCAACCCCGCCAGCCTAGCCGGGTCCTCAACGAC
AGGAGCACGATCATGCGCACCCGTGGGGCCGCCATGCCGGCGATAATGGCCTGCTTCTCGCCGAAACGTT
TGGTGGCGGGACCAGTGACGAAGGCTTGAGCGAGGGCGTGCAAGATTCCGAATACCGCAAGCGACAGGCC
GATCATCGTCGCGCTCCAGCGAAAGCGGTCCTCGCCGAAAATGACCCAGAGCGCTGCCGGCACCTGTCCT
ACGAGTTGCATGATAAAGAAGACAGTCATAAGTGCGGCGACGATAGTCATGCCCCGCGCCCACCGGAAGG
AGCTGACTGGGTTGAAGGCTCTCAAGGGCATCGGTCGAGATCCCGGTGCCTAATGAGTGAGCTAACTTAC
ATTAATTGCGTTGCGCTCACTGCCCGCTTTCCAGTCGGGAAACCTGTCGTGCCAGCTGCATTAATGAATC
GGCCAACGCGCGGGGAGAGGCGGTTTGCGTATTGGGCGCCAGGGTGGTTTTTCTTTTCACCAGTGAGACG
GGCAACAGCTGATTGCCCTTCACCGCCTGGCCCTGAGAGAGTTGCAGCAAGCGGTCCACGCTGGTTTGCC
CCAGCAGGCGAAAATCCTGTTTGATGGTGGTTAACGGCGGGATATAACATGAGCTGTCTTCGGTATCGTC
GTATCCCACTACCGAGATATCCGCACCAACGCGCAGCCCGGACTCGGTAATGGCGCGCATTGCGCCCAGC
GCCATCTGATCGTTGGCAACCAGCATCGCAGTGGGAACGATGCCCTCATTCAGCATTTGCATGGTTTGTT
GAAAACCGGACATGGCACTCCAGTCGCCTTCCCGTTCCGCTATCGGCTGAATTTGATTGCGAGTGAGATA
TTTATGCCAGCCAGCCAGACGCAGACGCGCCGAGACAGAACTTAATGGGCCCGCTAACAGCGCGATTTGC
TGGTGACCCAATGCGACCAGATGCTCCACGCCCAGTCGCGTACCGTCTTCATGGGAGAAAATAATACTGT
TGATGGGTGTCTGGTCAGAGACATCAAGAAATAACGCCGGAACATTAGTGCAGGCAGCTTCCACAGCAAT
GGCATCCTGGTCATCCAGCGGATAGTTAATGATCAGCCCACTGACGCGTTGCGCGAGAAGATTGTGCACC
GCCGCTTTACAGGCTTCGACGCCGCTTCGTTCTACCATCGACACCACCACGCTGGCACCCAGTTGATCGG
CGCGAGATTTAATCGCCGCGACAATTTGCGACGGCGCGTGCAGGGCCAGACTGGAGGTGGCAACGCCAAT
CAGCAACGACTGTTTGCCCGCCAGTTGTTGTGCCACGCGGTTGGGAATGTAATTCAGCTCCGCCATCGCC
GCTTCCACTTTTTCCCGCGTTTTCGCAGAAACGTGGCTGGCCTGGTTCACCACGCGGGAAACGGTCTGAT
AAGAGACACCGGCATACTCTGCGACATCGTATAACGTTACTGGTTTCACATTCACCACCCTGAATTGACT
CTCTTCCGGGCGCTATCATGCCATACCGCGAAAGGTTTTGCGCCATTCGATGGTGTCCGGGATCTCGACG
CTCTCCCTTATGCGACTCCTGCATTAGGAAGCAGCCCAGTAGTAGGTTGAGGCCGTTGAGCACCGCCGCC
GCAAGGAATGGTGCATGCAAGGAGATGGCGCCCAACAGTCCCCCGGCCACGGGGCCTGCCACCATACCCA
CGCCGAAACAAGCGCTCATGAGCCCGAAGTGGCGAGCCCGATCTTCCCCATCGGTGATGTCGGCGATATA
GGCGCCAGCAACCGCACCTGTGGCGCCGGTGATGCCGGCCACGATGCGTCCGGCGTAGAGGATCGAGATC
TCGATCCCGCGAAATTAATACGACTCACTATAGGGGAATTGTGAGCGGATAACAATTCCCCTCTAGAAAT
AATTTTGTTTAACTTTAAGAAGGAGATATACCATGGGCAGCAGCCATCATCATCATCATCACAGCAGCGG
CCTGGAAGTTCTGTTCCAGGGGCCCCAT
