>Addgene plasmid #49700 | pVRa39_2973 | depositor partial sequence | sequence record 74078 | ECF gene
ATGGGTCGTGAAAGCAAAGCAGAACGTGATGCAGCATTTACCGCATTTATGACCGATGCAACCCCGAGCC
TGCTGCGTACCGCATGGCTGCTGACCGGTAGCACCGATCGTAGCCAAGAACTGGTTCAGGCAGCATTTGT
TAAAACCTATGCAGCATGGCCGAAAGTTCGTCGTGAATCAGCACTGGCCTATGCACGTCGTGTTCTGGTT
AATCAGAAAACCGATACCTGGCGTAAAACCAGCCGTGAAGTTATTGTTGGTGAAGTGCCGGAACAAGAAA
TTCGTCCGGATAATAAAGTGGAACATCGTGATCAGATTCTGCGTATGCTGGATCTGCTGCCTCGTGCACA
GCGTACCATTGTTGTTCTGCGTTATTATCAGGATCTGAGCGAACAGCAGGTTGCAGATGTTCTGGGTATT
AGCGTTGGTAGCGTTAAAAGCGCAGGTAGCCGTGGTCTGGCAACCCTGCGCACCGCACATCTGAGCACCG
AAGGTAGCCAGCGTTAA
