>Addgene plasmid #49700 | pVRa39_2973 | depositor partial sequence | sequence record 74079 | pVRa backbone
GGATCCAAGCTTGCGGCCGCACTCGAGCACCACCACCACCACCACTGAGATCCGGCTGCTAACAAAGCCC
GAAAGGAAGCTGAGTTGGCTGCTGCCACCGCTGAGCAATAACTAGCATAACCCCTTGGGGCCTCTAAACG
GGTCTTGAGGGGTTTTTTGCTGAAAGGAGGAACTATATCCGGATTGGCGAATGGG
[124 nt withheld, positions 196-319]
C
[91 nt withheld, positions 321-411]
A
[49 nt withheld, positions 413-461]
CCTTTGACGTTGGAGTCCACGTTCTTT
[37 nt withheld, positions 489-525]
ACCCTATCTCGGTCTATTCTTTTGATTTATAAGGGATTTTGCCGATTTCGGCCTATTGGTTAAAAAATGA
GCTGATTTAACAAAAATTTAACGCGAATTTTAACAAAATATTAACGTTTACAATTTCAGGTGGCACTTTT
CGGGGAAATGTGCGCGGAACCCCTATTTGTTTATTTTTCTAAATACATTCAAATATGTATCCGCTCATGA
GACAATAACCCTGATAAATGCTTCAATAATATTGAAAAAGGAAGAGTATGAGTATTCAACATTTCCGTGT
CGCCCTTATTCCCTTTTTTGCGGCATTTTGCCTTCCTGTTTTTGCTCACCCAGAAACGCTGGTGAAAGTA
AAAGATGCTGAAGATCAGTTGGGTGCACGAGTGGGTTACATCGAACTGGATCTCAACAGCGGTAAGATCC
TTGAGAGTTTTCGCCCCGAAGAACGTTTTCCAATGATGAGCACTTTTAAAGTTCTGCTATGTGGCGCGGT
ATTATCCCGTATTGACGCCGGGCAAGAGCAACTCGGTCGCCGCATACACTATTCTCAGAATGACTTGGTT
GAGTACTCACCAGTCACAGAAAAGCATCTTACGGATGGCATGACAGTAAGAGAATTATGCAGTGCTGCCA
TAACCATGAGTGATAACACTGCGGCCAACTTACTTCTGACAACGATCGGAGGACCGAAGGAGCTAACCGC
TTTTTTGCACAACATGGGGGATCATGTAACTCGCCTTGATCGTTGGGAACCGGAGCTGAATGAAGCCATA
CCAAACGACGAGCGTGACACCACGATGCCTGCAGCAATGGCAACAACGTTGCGCAAACTATTAACTGGCG
AACTACTTACTCTAGCTTCCCGGCAACAATTAATAGACTGGATGGAGGCGGATAAAGTTGCAGGACCACT
TCTGCGCTCGGCCCTTCCGGCTGGCTGGTTTATTGCTGATAAATCTGGAGCCGGTGAGCGTGGGTCTCGC
GGTATCATTGCAGCACTGGGGCCAGATGGTAAGCCCTCCCGTATCGTAGTTATCTACACGACGGGGAGTC
AGGCAACTATGGATGAACGAAATAGACAGATCGCTGAGATAGGTGCCTCACTGATTAAGCATTGGTAACT
GTCAGACCAAGTTTACTCATATATACTTTAGATTGATTTAAAACTTCATTTTTAATTTAAAAGGATCTAG
GTGAAGATCCTTTTTGATAATCTCATGACCAAAATCCCTTAACGTGAGTTTTCGTTCCACTGAGCGTCAG
ACCCCGTAGAAAAGATCAAAGGATCTTCTTGAGATCCTTTTTTTCTGCGCGTAATCTGCTGCTTGCAAAC
AAAAAAACCACCGCTACCAGCGGTGGTTTGTTTGCCGGATCAAGAGCTACCAACTCTTTTTCCGAAGGTA
ACTGGCTTCAGCAGAGCGCAGATACCAAATACTGTCCTTCTAGTGTAGCCGTAGTTAGGCCACCACTTCA
AGAACTCTGTAGCACCGCCTACATACCTCGCTCTGCTAATCCTGTTACCAGTGGCTGCTGCCAGTGGCGA
TAAGTCGTGTCTTACCGGGTTGGACTCAAGACGATAGTTACCGGATAAGGCGCAGCGGTCGGGCTGAACG
GGGGGTTCGTGCACACAGCCCAGCTTGGAGCGAACGACCTACACCGAACTGAGATACCTACAGCGTGAGC
TATGAGAAAGCGCCACGCTTCCCGAAGGGAGAAAGGCGGACAGGTATCCGGTAAGCGGCAGGGTCGGAAC
AGGAGAGCGCACGAGGGAGCTTCCAGGGGGAAACGCCTGGTATCTTTATAGTCCTGTCGGGTTTCGCCAC
CTCTGACTTGAGCGTCGATTTTTGTGATGCTCGTCAGGGGGGCGGAGCCTATGGAAAAACGCCAGCAACG
CGGCCTTTTTACGGTTCCTGGCCTTTTGCTGGCCTTTTGCTCACATGTTCTTTCCTGCGTTATCCCCTGA
TTCTGTGGATAACCGTATTACCGCCTTTGAGTGAGCTGATACCGCTCGCCGCAGCCGAACGACCGAGCGC
AGCGAGTCAGTGAGCGAGGAAGCGGAAGAGCGCCTGATGCGGTATTTTCTCCTTACGCATCTGTGCGGTA
TTTCACACCGCATATATGGTGCACTCTCAGTACAATCTGCTCTGATGCCGCATAGTTAAGCCAGTATACA
CTCCGCTATCGCTACGTGACTGGGTCATGGCTGCGCCCCGACACCCGCCAACACCCGCTGACGCGCCCTG
ACGGGCTTGTCTGCTCCCGGCATCCGCTTACAGACAAGCTGTGACCGTCTCCGGGAGCTGCATGTGTCAG
AGGTTTTCACCGTCATCACCGAAACGCGCGAGGCAGCTGCGGTAAAGCTCATCAGCGTGGTCGTGAAGCG
ATTCACAGATGTCTGCCTGTTCATCCGCGTCCAGCTCGTTGAGTTTCTCCAGAAGCGTTAATGTCTGGCT
TCTGATAAAGCGGGCCATGTTAAGGGCGGTTTTTTCCTGTTTGGTCACTGATGCCTCCGTGTAAGGGGGA
TTTCTGTTCATGGGGGTAATGATACCGATGAAACGAGAGAGGATGCTCACGATACGGGTTACTGATGATG
AACATGCCCGGTTACTGGAACGTTGTGAGGGTAAACAACTGGCGGTATGGATGCGGCGGGACCAGAGAAA
AATCACTCAGGGTCAATGCCAGCGCTTCGTTAATACAGATGTAGGTGTTCCACAGGGTAGCCAGCAGCAT
CCTGCGATGCAGATCCGGAACATAATGGTGCAGGGCGCTGACTTCCGCGTTTCCAGACTTTACGAAACAC
GGAAACCGAAGACCATTCATGTTGTTGCTCAGGTCGCAGACGTTTTGCAGCAGCAGTCGCTTCACGTTCG
CTCGCGTATCGGTGATTCATTCTGCTAACCAGTAAGGCAACCCCGCCAGCCTAGCCGGGTCCTCAACGAC
AGGAGCACGATCATGCGCACCCGTGGGGCCGCCATGCCGGCGATAATGGCCTGCTTCTCGCCGAAACGTT
TGGTGGCGGGACCAGTGACGAAGGCTTGAGCGAGGGCGTGCAAGATTCCGAATACCGCAAGCGACAGGCC
GATCATCGTCGCGCTCCAGCGAAAGCGGTCCTCGCCGAAAATGACCCAGAGCGCTGCCGGCACCTGTCCT
ACGAGTTGCATGATAAAGAAGACAGTCATAAGTGCGGCGACGATAGTCATGCCCCGCGCCCACCGGAAGG
AGCTGACTGGGTTGAAGGCTCTCAAGGGCATCGGTCGAGATCCCGGTGCCTAATGAGTGAGCTAACTTAC
ATTAATTGCGTTGCGCTCACTGCCCGCTTTCCAGTCGGGAAACCTGTCGTGCCAGCTGCATTAATGAATC
GGCCAACGCGCGGGGAGAGGCGGTTTGCGTATTGGGCGCCAGGGTGGTTTTTCTTTTCACCAGTGAGACG
GGCAACAGCTGATTGCCCTTCACCGCCTGGCCCTGAGAGAGTTGCAGCAAGCGGTCCACGCTGGTTTGCC
CCAGCAGGCGAAAATCCTGTTTGATGGTGGTTAACGGCGGGATATAACATGAGCTGTCTTCGGTATCGTC
GTATCCCACTACCGAGATATCCGCACCAACGCGCAGCCCGGACTCGGTAATGGCGCGCATTGCGCCCAGC
GCCATCTGATCGTTGGCAACCAGCATCGCAGTGGGAACGATGCCCTCATTCAGCATTTGCATGGTTTGTT
GAAAACCGGACATGGCACTCCAGTCGCCTTCCCGTTCCGCTATCGGCTGAATTTGATTGCGAGTGAGATA
TTTATGCCAGCCAGCCAGACGCAGACGCGCCGAGACAGAACTTAATGGGCCCGCTAACAGCGCGATTTGC
TGGTGACCCAATGCGACCAGATGCTCCACGCCCAGTCGCGTACCGTCTTCATGGGAGAAAATAATACTGT
TGATGGGTGTCTGGTCAGAGACATCAAGAAATAACGCCGGAACATTAGTGCAGGCAGCTTCCACAGCAAT
GGCATCCTGGTCATCCAGCGGATAGTTAATGATCAGCCCACTGACGCGTTGCGCGAGAAGATTGTGCACC
GCCGCTTTACAGGCTTCGACGCCGCTTCGTTCTACCATCGACACCACCACGCTGGCACCCAGTTGATCGG
CGCGAGATTTAATCGCCGCGACAATTTGCGACGGCGCGTGCAGGGCCAGACTGGAGGTGGCAACGCCAAT
CAGCAACGACTGTTTGCCCGCCAGTTGTTGTGCCACGCGGTTGGGAATGTAATTCAGCTCCGCCATCGCC
GCTTCCACTTTTTCCCGCGTTTTCGCAGAAACGTGGCTGGCCTGGTTCACCACGCGGGAAACGGTCTGAT
AAGAGACACCGGCATACTCTGCGACATCGTATAACGTTACTGGTTTCACATTCACCACCCTGAATTGACT
CTCTTCCGGGCGCTATCATGCCATACCGCGAAAGGTTTTGCGCCATTCGATGGTGTCCGGGATCTCGACG
CTCTCCCTTATGCGACTCCTGCATTAGGAAGCAGCCCAGTAGTAGGTTGAGGCCGTTGAGCACCGCCGCC
GCAAGGAATGGTGCATGCAAGGAGATGGCGCCCAACAGTCCCCCGGCCACGGGGCCTGCCACCATACCCA
CGCCGAAACAAGCGCTCATGAGCCCGAAGTGGCGAGCCCGATCTTCCCCATCGGTGATGTCGGCGATATA
GGCGCCAGCAACCGCACCTGTGGCGCCGGTGATGCCGGCCACGATGCGTCCGGCGTAGAGGATCGAGATC
TCGATCCCGCGAAATTAATACGACTCACTATAGGGGAATTGTGAGCGGATAACAATTCCCCTCTAGAAAT
AATTTTGTTTAACTTTAAGAAGGAGATATACCATGGGCAGCAGCCATCATCATCATCATCACAGCAGCGG
CCTGGAAGTTCTGTTCCAGGGGCCCCAT
