>Addgene plasmid #49700 | pVRa39_2973 | addgene partial sequence | sequence record 77287 | pBRrevBam 5'-GGTGATGTCGGCGATATAGG-3'
CGGTGATGCCGGCCACGATGCGTCCGGCGTAGAGGATCGAGATCTCGATCCCGCGAAATTAATACGACTC
ACTATAGGGGAATTGTGAGCGGATAACAATTCCCCTCTAGAAATAATTTTGTTTAACTTTAAGAAGGAGA
TATACCATGGGCAGCAGCCATCATCATCATCATCACAGCAGCGGCCTGGAAGTTCTGTTCCAGGGGCCCC
ATATGGGTCGTGAAAGCAAAGCAGAACGTGATGCAGCATTTACCGCATTTATGACCGATGCAACCCCGAG
CCTGCTGCGTACCGCATGGCTGCTGACCGGTAGCACCGATCGTAGCCAAGAACTGGTTCAGGCAGCATTT
GTTAAAACCTATGCAGCATGGCCGAAAGTTCGTCGTGAATCAGCACTGGCCTATGCACGTCGTGTTCTGG
TTAATCAGAAAACCGATACCTGGCGTAAAACCAGCCGTGAAGTTATTGTTGGTGAAGTGCCGGAACAAGA
AATTCGTCCGGATAATAAAGTGGAACATCGTGATCAGATTCTGCGTATGCTGGATCTGCTGCCTCGTGCA
CAGCGTACCATTGTTGTTCTGCGTTATTATCAGGATCTGAGCGAACAGCAGGTTGCAGATGTTCTGGGTA
TTAGCGTTGGTAGCGTTAAAAGCGCAGGTAGCCGTGGTCTGGCAACCCTGCGCACCGCACATCTGAGCAC
CGAAGGTAGCCAGCGTTAAGGATCCAAGCTTGCGGCCGCACTCGAGCACCACCACCACCACCACTGAGAT
CCGGCTGCTAACAAAGCCCGAAAGGAAGCTGAGTTGGCTGCTGCCACCGCTGAGCAATAACTAGCATAAC
CCCTTGGGGCCTCTAAACGGGTCTTGAGGGGTTTTTTGCTGAAAGGAGGAACTATATCCGGATT
